>Addgene plasmid #113391 | pTD3685 | addgene full sequence | sequence record 218745 | Addgene NGS Result
GACGAAAGGGCCTCGTGATACGCCTATTTTTATAGGTTAATGTCATGATAATAATGGTTTCTTAGACGGA
TCGCTTGCCTGTAACTTACACGCGCCTCGTATCTTTTAATGATGGAATAATTTGGGAATTTACTCTGTGT
TTATTTATTTTTATGTTTTGTATTTGGATTTTAGAAAGTAAATAAAGAAGGTAGAAGAGTTACGGAATGA
AGAAAAAAAAATAAACAAAGGTTTAAAAAATTTCAACAAAAAGCGTACTTTACATATATATTTATTAGAC
AAGAAAAGCAGATTAAATAGATATACATTCGATTAACGATAAGTAAAATGTAAAATCACAGGATTTTCGT
GTGTGGTCTTCTACACAGACAAGATGAAACAATTCGGCATTAATACCTGAGAGCAGGAAGAGCAAGATAA
AAGGTAGTATTTGTTGGCGATCCCCCTAGAGTCTTTTACATCTTCGGAAAACAAAAACTATTTTTTCTTT
AATTTCTTTTTTTACTTTCTATTTTTAATTTATATATTTATATTAAAAAATTTAAATTATAATTATTTTT
ATAGCACGTGATGAAAAGGACCCAGGTGGCACTTTTCGGGGAAATGTGCGCGGAACCCCTATTTGTTTAT
TTTTCTAAATACATTCAAATATGTATCCGCTCATGAGACAATAACCCTGATAAATGCTTCAATAATATTG
AAAAAGGAAGAGTATGAGTATTCAACATTTCCGTGTCGCCCTTATTCCCTTTTTTGCGGCATTTTGCCTT
CCTGTTTTTGCTCACCCAGAAACGCTGGTGAAAGTAAAAGATGCTGAAGATCAGTTGGGTGCACGAGTGG
GTTACATCGAACTGGATCTCAACAGCGGTAAGATCCTTGAGAGTTTTCGCCCCGAAGAACGTTTTCCAAT
GATGAGCACTTTTAAAGTTCTGCTATGTGGCGCGGTATTATCCCGTATTGACGCCGGGCAAGAGCAACTC
GGTCGCCGCATACACTATTCTCAGAATGACTTGGTTGAGTACTCACCAGTCACAGAAAAGCATCTTACGG
ATGGCATGACAGTAAGAGAATTATGCAGTGCTGCCATAACCATGAGTGATAACACTGCGGCCAACTTACT
TCTGACAACGATCGGAGGACCGAAGGAGCTAACCGCTTTTTTGCACAACATGGGGGATCATGTAACTCGC
CTTGATCGTTGGGAACCGGAGCTGAATGAAGCCATACCAAACGACGAGCGTGACACCACGATGCCTGTAG
CAATGGCAACAACGTTGCGCAAACTATTAACTGGCGAACTACTTACTCTAGCTTCCCGGCAACAATTAAT
AGACTGGATGGAGGCGGATAAAGTTGCAGGACCACTTCTGCGCTCGGCCCTTCCGGCTGGCTGGTTTATT
GCTGATAAATCTGGAGCCGGTGAGCGTGGGTCTCGCGGTATCATTGCAGCACTGGGGCCAGATGGTAAGC
CCTCCCGTATCGTAGTTATCTACACGACGGGGAGTCAGGCAACTATGGATGAACGAAATAGACAGATCGC
TGAGATAGGTGCCTCACTGATTAAGCATTGGTAACTGTCAGACCAAGTTTACTCATATATACTTTAGATT
GATTTAAAACTTCATTTTTAATTTAAAAGGATCTAGGTGAAGATCCTTTTTGATAATCTCATGACCAAAA
TCCCTTAACGTGAGTTTTCGTTCCACTGAGCGTCAGACCCCGTAGAAAAGATCAAAGGATCTTCTTGAGA
TCCTTTTTTTCTGCGCGTAATCTGCTGCTTGCAAACAAAAAAACCACCGCTACCAGCGGTGGTTTGTTTG
CCGGATCAAGAGCTACCAACTCTTTTTCCGAAGGTAACTGGCTTCAGCAGAGCGCAGATACCAAATACTG
TTCTTCTAGTGTAGCCGTAGTTAGGCCACCACTTCAAGAACTCTGTAGCACCGCCTACATACCTCGCTCT
GCTAATCCTGTTACCAGTGGCTGCTGCCAGTGGCGATAAGTCGTGTCTTACCGGGTTGGACTCAAGACGA
TAGTTACCGGATAAGGCGCAGCGGTCGGGCTGAACGGGGGGTTCGTGCACACAGCCCAGCTTGGAGCGAA
CGACCTACACCGAACTGAGATACCTACAGCGTGAGCTATGAGAAAGCGCCACGCTTCCCGAAGGGAGAAA
GGCGGACAGGTATCCGGTAAGCGGCAGGGTCGGAACAGGAGAGCGCACGAGGGAGCTTCCAGGGGGAAAC
GCCTGGTATCTTTATAGTCCTGTCGGGTTTCGCCACCTCTGACTTGAGCGTCGATTTTTGTGATGCTCGT
CAGGGGGGCGGAGCCTATGGAAAAACGCCAGCAACGCGGCCTTTTTACGGTTCCTGGCCTTTTGCTGGCC
TTTTGCTCACATGTTCTTTCCTGCGTTATCCCCTGATTCTGTGGATAACCGTATTACCGCCTTTGAGTGA
GCTGATACCGCTCGCCGCAGCCGAACGACCGAGCGCAGCGAGTCAGTGAGCGAGGAAGCGGAAGAGCGCC
CAATACGCAAACCGCCTCTCCCCGCGCGTTGGCCGATTCATTAATGCAGCTGGCACGACAGGTTTCCCGA
CTGGAAAGCGGGCAGTGAGCGCAACGCAATTAATGTGAGTTAGCTCACTCATTAGGCACCCCAGGCTTTA
CACTTTATGCTTCCGGCTCGTATGTTGTGTGGAATTGTGAGCGGATAACAATTTCACACAGGAAACAGCT
ATGACCATGATTACGCCAAGCTCGAAATTAACCCTCACTAAAGGGAACAAAAGCTGTCGAGACGGTATCG
ATAAGCTTTGTTGTATCTCAAAATGAGATATGTCAGTATGACAATACGTCACCCTGAACGTTCATAAAAC
ACATATGAAACAACCTTATAACAAAACGAACAACATGAGACAAAACCCGACCTTCCCTAGCTGAACTACC
CAAAGTATAAATGCCTGAACAATTAGTTTAGATCCGAGATTCCGCGCTTCCACCACTTAGTATGATTCAT
ATTTTATATAATATATAAGATAAGTAACATTCCGTGAATTAATCTGATAAACTGTTTTGACAACTGGTTA
CTTCCCTAAGACTGTTTATATTAGGATTGTCAAGACACTCCGGTATTACTCGAGCCCGTAATACAACACC
TGGTAGCGTTAAAGGTTACTAATTGTTCAAACGAACCATCGAAAAGCCGAACCTAGCTACACCACACCCC
AGTATGAGCTTTATGGATCAAATCCCAGGAGGAGGAAATTATCCAAAACTCCCAGTAGAATGCCTTCCTA
ACTTCCCGATCCAACCATCTTTGACCTTCAGAGGTAGAAATGACTCGCATAAACTGAAAAACTTTATCTC
CGAAATAATGTTAAACATGTCTATGATATCTTGGCCGAATGATGCCAGTCGTATTGTGTACTGCAGAAGA
CATTTATTAAACCCCGCTGCTCAGTGGGCTAATGACTTTGTACAAGAACAAGGTATACTTGAAATAACAT
TCGACACATTCATACAAGGATTATATCAGCATTTCTATAAGCCACCAGATATCAATAAAATCTTTAATGC
AATCACGCAACTTTCCGAAGCTAAACTTGGTATTGAGCGTCTCAACCAACGATTCAGAAAGATTTGGGAC
AGAATGCCACCAGACTTCATGACCGAAAAAGCTGCCATAATGACATATACTAGGCTATTGACAAAGGAAA
CCTATAATATTGTCAGAATGCACAAACCAGAGACATTAAAAGACGCCATGGAAGAGGCTTACCAGACAAC
TGCACTAACTGAAAGATTCTTCCCAGGATTCGAACTTGATGCTGATGGAGACACTATCATCGGTGCCACA
ACCCACTTACAAGAAGAATACGACTCTGACTATGATTCAGAAGATAATCTGACCCAGAATGGATACGTCC
ATACCGTAAGGACAAGAAGATCTTACAATAAACCAATGTCAAATCATCGAAACAGGAGAAATAACAACCC
ATCTAGAGAAGAATGTATAAAAAATCGGCTATGCTTCTATTGTAAGAAAGAGGGACATCGCCTGAACGAA
TGTAGAGCACGTAAGGCGAGTTCTAACCGATCTTGAACTCGAATCAAAAGACCAACAAACTCCTTTTATC
AAAACCTTACCAATTGTACACTATATCGCCATCCCCGAGATGGACAATACCGCCGAAAAAACCATAAAAA
TACAAAACACGAAAGTAAAAACCCTGTTTGACAGTGGATCACCCACGTCATTTATCCGAAGAGATATTGT
AGAACTTCTCAAATACGAAATCTACGAGACCCCTCCACTCCGTTTTAGAGGATTCGTAGCCACCAAATCC
GCCGTTACATCCGAAGCAGTCACCATTGACCTCAAAATCAATGACCTGCATATAACTTTAGCCGCGTACA
TACTGGATAACATGGACTACCAATTGTTAATTGGAAATCCAATCTTACGCCGCTACCCGAAAATCCTGCA
CACAGTACTGAATACCAGAGAGAGCCCCGACTCCTTAAAGCCCAAGACTTATCGCTCCGAAACCGTTAAT
AACGTTAGAACCTACTCCGCTGGTAATCGTGGTAACCCCAGAAACATAAAACTGTCTTTTGCCCCCACCA
TTCTCGAAGCAACTGACCCGAAATCCGCTGGTAATCGTGGTGACTCCAGAACCAAAACCCTGTCTCTTGC
AACCACTACTCCTGCAGCAATTGACCCGCTTACGACCCTTGATAACCCAGGTAGTACTCAAAGTACATTT
GCGCAATTCCCGATACCTGAAGAAGCGAGCATCCTAGAAGAGGATGGAAAATACTCCAACGTTGTCTCAA
CCATTCAGAGTGTAGAACCTAATGCTACTGATCACAGCAATAAGGACACCTTTTGCACTTTGCCAGTTTG
GTTACAACAGAAGTATAGAGAGATCATACGTAATGATCTCCCACCAAGACCTGCCGACATTAATAACATC
CCCGTAAAACATGATATTGAAATTAAACCTGGCGCAAGACTACCTCGACTACAGCCATACCATGTTACAG
AAAAGAACGAACAAGAAATCAACAAAATAGTTCAAAAACTGCTCGATAACAAGTTCATTGTTCCCTCAAA
GTCGCCTTGCAGCTCCCCTGTAGTCCTCGTCCCGAAGAAAGACGGTACCTTCCGACTCTGCGTCGATTAC
CGCACCCTGAACAAAGCTACCATCTCCGACCCATTCCCATTACCCAGAATCGACAACCTATTGAGCCGTA
TTGGAAATGCCCAGATATTTACCACGCTAGATTTGCATAGTGGTTACCACCAGATCCCGATGGAACCCAA
AGACCGCTACAAAACCGCCTTTGTCACACCATCCGGTAAGTATGAATATACCGTCATGCCATTTGGCTTA
GTCAATGCACCTAGTACATTCGCAAGATACATGGCTGATACATTTAGAGACCTGAGATTCGTCAATGTTT
ACCTTGATGATATATTAATATTCTCCGAATCTCCAGAAGAACATTGGAAACATTTAGACACGGTACTAGA
AAGATTAAAGAACGAGAACCTCATTGTTAAGAAGAAAAAATGTAAATTTGCATCTGAAGAAACTGAGTTT
TTAGGCTATAGTATTGGAATCCAGAAAATAGCTCCACTACAGCACAAATGTGCAGCAATCCGAGACTTTC
CGACGCCTAAAACAGTAAAACAAGCACAGAGATTTTTAGGAATGATTAATTACTACAGACGATTCATTCC
AAATTGCTCCAAGATTGCACAGCCAATCCAACTGTTTATTTGTGACAAAAGTCAATGGACAGAAAAACAA
GACAAGGCAATTGATAAACTAAAAGACGCCTTGTGTAACTCCCCCGTCCTAGTACCATTCAACAACAAAG
CAAACTACCGACTTACAACAGACGCCTCAAAAGACGGCATTGGTGCTGTTCTAGAAGAAGTCGACAACAA
GAACAAACTTGTTGGTGTCGTCGGTTACTTCTCTAAATCCTTAGAGAGTGCCCAGAAAAACTATCCTGCT
GGCGAATTAGAACTACTTGGAATTATCAAAGCACTCCACCACTTCCGATATATGCTTCACGGAAAGCATT
TCACGTTAAGAACAGACCACATTAGTTTGTTATCATTACAAAACAAGAACGAACCCGCACGACGCGTGCA
ACGCTGGTTAGATGACCTAGCCACATATGACTTCACCTTAGAATACCTAGCTGGACCCAAGAACGTTGTC
GCAGATGCCATATCCCGTGCCGTATATACTATAACCCCCGAAACATCCCGACCTATCGACACAGAAAGCT
GGAAATCTTACTACAAATCAGACCCATTATGTAGTGCTGTCTTAATTCATATGAAAGAATTGACACAACA
CAACGTCACACCTGAAGATATGTCAGCCTTCCGTAGTTACCAGAAGAAACTCGAACTATCAGAGACCTTC
CGAAAGAATTATTCCCTAGAAGACGAAATGATCTATTACCAAGACCGACTAGTAGTACCAATAAAACAAC
AGAACGCAGTTATGAGACTATATCATGACCATACCTTATTTGGAGGACATTTTGGTGTAACAGTGACCCT
TGCGAAAATCAGCCCAATTTACTATTGGCCAAAATTACAACATTCGATCATACAATACATCAGGACCTGC
GTACAATGTCAACTAATAAAATCACACCGACCACGCTTACATGGACTATTACAACCACTCCCTATAGCAG
AAGGAAGATGGCTTGATATATCAATGGATTTTGTGACAGGATTACCCCCGACATCAAATAACTTGAATAT
GATCCTCGTCGTAGTTGATCGTTTTTCGAAACGCGCTCACTTCATAGCTACAAGGAAAACCTTAGACGCA
ACACAACTAATAGATCTACTCTTTCGATACATTTTTTCATATCATGGTTTTCCCAGGACAATAACCAGTG
ATAGAGATGTCCGTATGACCGCCGACAAATATCAAGAACTCACGAAAAGACTAGGAATAAAATCGACAAT
GTCTTCCGCGAACCACCCCCAAACAGATGGACAATCCGAACGAACGATACAGACATTAAACAGGTTACTA
AGAGCCTATGCTTCAACCAATATTCAGAATTGGCATGTATATTTACCACAAATCGAATTTGTTTACAATT
CTACACCTACTAGAACACTTGGAAAATCACCATTTGAAATTGATTTAGGATATTTACCGAATACCCCTGC
TATTAAGTCAGATGACGAAGTCAACGCAAGAAGTTTTACTGCCGTAGAACTTGCCAAACACCTCAAAGCC
CTTACCATCCAAACGAAGGAACAGCTAGAACACGCTCAAATCGAAATGGAAACTAATAACAATCAAAGAC
GTAAACCCTTATTGTTAAACATAGGAGATCACGTATTAGTGCATAGAGATGCATACTTCAAGAAAGGTGC
TTATATGAAAGTACAACAAATATACGTCGGACCATTTCGAGTTGTCAAGAAAATAAACGATAACGCCTAC
GAACTAGATTTAAACTCTCACAAGAAAAAGCACAGAGTTATTAATGTACAATTCCTGAAAAAGTTTGTAT
ACCGTCCAGACGCGTACCCAAAGAATAAACCAATCAGCTCCACTGAAAGAATTAAGAGAGCACACGAAGT
TACTGCACTCATAGGAATAGATACTACACACAAAACTTACTTATGTCACATGCAAGATGTAGACCCAACA
CTTTCAGTAGAATACTCAGAAGCTGAATTTTGCCAAATTCCCGAAAGAACACGAAGATCAATATTAGCCA
ACTTTAGACAACTCTACGAAACACAAGACAACCCTGAGAGAGAGGAAGATGTTGTATCTCAAAATGAGAT
ATGTCAGTATGACAATACGTCACCCTGAACGTTCATAAAACACATATGAAACAACCTTATAACAAAACGA
ACAACATGAGACAAAACCCGACCTTCCCTAGCTGAACTACCCAAAGTATAAATGCCTGAACAATTAGTTT
AGATCCGAGATTCCGCGCTTCCACCACTTAGTATGATTCATATTTTATATAATATATAAGATAAGTAACA
TTCCGTGAATTAATCTGATAAACTGTTTTGACAACTGGTTACTTCCCTAAGACTGTTTATATTAGGATTG
TCAAGACACTCCGGTATTACTCGAGCCCGTAATACAACAGCGGCCGCCACCGCGGTGGAGCTCCAATTCG
CCCTATAGTGAGTCGTATTACAATTCACTGGCCGTCGTTTTACAACGTCGTGACTGGGAAAACCCTGGCG
TTACCCAACTTAATCGCCTTGCAGCACATCCCCCTTTCGCCAGCTGGCGTAATAGCGAAGAGGCCCGCAC
CGATCGCCCTTCCCAACAGTTGCGCAGCCTGAATGGCGAATGG
[124 nt withheld, positions 8374-8497]
C
[91 nt withheld, positions 8499-8589]
A
[49 nt withheld, positions 8591-8639]
CCTTTGACGTTGGAGTCCACGTTCTTT
[37 nt withheld, positions 8667-8703]
ACCCTATCTCGGTCTATTCTTTTGATTTATAAGGGATTTTGCCGATTTCGGCCTATTGGTTAAAAAATGA
GCTGATTTAACAAAAATTTAACGCGAATTTTAACAAAATATTAACGCTTACAATTTCCTGATGCGGTATT
TTCTCCTTACGCATCTGTGCGGTATTTCACACCGCATAGGGTAATAACTGATATAATTAAATTGAAGCTC
TAATTTGTGAGTTTAGTATACATGCATTTACTTATAATACAGTTTTTTAGTTTTGCTGGCCGCATCTTCT
CAAATATGCTTCCCAGCCTGCTTTTCTGTAACGTTCACCCTCTACCTTAGCATCCCTTCCCTTTGCAAAT
AGTCCTCTTCCAACAATAATAATGTCAGATCCTGTAGAGACCACATCATCCACGGTTCTATACTGTTGAC
CCAATGCGTCTCCCTTGTCATCTAAACCCACACCGGGTGTCATAATCAACCAATCGTAACCTTCATCTCT
TCCACCCATGTCTCTTTGAGCAATAAAGCCGATAACAAAATCTTTGTCGCTCTTCGCAATGTCAACAGTA
CCCTTAGTATATTCTCCAGTAGATAGGGAGCCCTTGCATGACAATTCTGCTAACATCAAAAGGCCTCTAG
GTTCCTTTGTTACTTCTTCTGCCGCCTGCTTCAAACCGCTAACAATACCTGGGCCCACCACACCGTGTGC
ATTCGTAATGTCTGCCCATTCTGCTATTCTGTATACACCCGCAGAGTACTGCAATTTGACTGTATTACCA
ATGTCAGCAAATTTTCTGTCTTCGAAGAGTAAAAAATTGTACTTGGCGGATAATGCCTTTAGCGGCTTAA
CTGTGCCCTCCATGGAAAAATCAGTCAAGATATCCACATGTGTTTTTAGTAAACAAATTTTGGGACCTAA
TGCTTCAACTAACTCCAGTAATTCCTTGGTGGTACGAACATCCAATGAAGCACACAAGTTTGTTTGCTTT
TCGTGCATGATATTAAATAGCTTGGCAGCAACAGGACTAGGATGAGTAGCAGCACGTTCCTTATATGTAG
CTTTCGACATGATTTATCTTCGTTTCCTGCAGGTTTTTGTTCTGTGCAGTTGGGTTAAGAATACTGGGCA
ATTTCATGTTTCTTCAACACTACATATGCGTATATATACCAATCTAAGTCTGTGCTCCTTCCTTCGTTCT
TCCTTCTGTTCGGAGATTACCGAATCAAAAAAATTTCAAGGAAACCGAAATCAAAAAAAAGAATAAAAAA
AAAATGATGAATTGAAAAGGTGGTATGGTGCACTCTCAGTACAATCTGCTCTGATGCCGCATAGTTAAGC
CAGCCCCGACACCCGCCAACACCCGCTGACGCGCCCTGACGGGCTTGTCTGCTCCCGGCATCCGCTTACA
GACAAGCTGTGACCGTCTCCGGGAGCTGCATGTGTCAGAGGTTTTCACCGTCATCACCGAAACGCGCGA
Features (pLannotate 1.2.2; 21 found; start..end, strand, type, name):
     69..572     -  misc_feature   CEN/ARS: S. cerevisiae CEN6 centromere fused to an autonomously replicating sequence
    609..713     +  promoter       AmpR promoter: bla
    714..1574    +  CDS            AmpR: β-lactamase; bla; confers resistance to ampicillin, carbenicillin, and related antibiotics
   1745..2333    +  rep_origin     ori: high-copy-number ColE1/pMB1/pBR322/pUC origin of replication
   2516..2608    +  CDS            lacI (fragment): lac repressor; lacI; The lac repressor binds to the lac operator to inhibit transcription in E. coli. This inhibition can be relieved by adding lactose or isopropyl-β-D-thiogalactopyranoside (IPTG).
   2621..2642    +  protein_bind   CAP binding site: CAP binding activates transcription in the presence of cAMP. E. coli catabolite activator protein
   2657..2687    +  promoter       lac promoter: promoter for the E. coli lac operon
   2695..2711    +  protein_bind   lac operator: The lac repressor binds to the lac operator to inhibit transcription in E. coli. This inhibition can be relieved by adding lactose or isopropyl-β-D-thiogalactopyranoside (IPTG). lac repressor encoded by lacI
   2756..2774    +  promoter       T3 promoter: promoter for bacteriophage T3 RNA polymerase
   2791..2808    -  misc_feature   MCS (fragment): pBluescript multiple cloning site
   3224..4093    +  CDS            TY3A-G: YG31A_YEAST - Also known as YGRWTy3-1 GAG. Experimental evidence at protein level: Swiss-Prot protein existence level 1. Nucleocapsid protein p9 (NC) forms the nucleocore that coats the retro-elements dimeric RNA. Binds these RNAs through its zinc fingers (By similarity). Promotes primer tRNA(i)-Met annealing to the multipartite primer-binding site (PBS), dimerization of Ty3 RNA and initiation of reverse transcription. From Saccharomyces cerevisiae (strain ATCC 204508 / S288c) (Baker's yeast).
   4080..7865    +  CDS            TY3B-G (fragment): YG31B_YEAST - Also known as YGRWTy3-1 POL. Experimental evidence at protein level: Swiss-Prot protein existence level 1. Integrase (IN) targets the VLP to the nucleus, where a subparticle preintegration complex (PIC) containing at least integrase and the newly synthesized dsDNA copy of the retrotransposon must transit the nuclear membrane. Once in the nucleus, integrase performs the integration of the dsDNA into the host genome. From Saccharomyces cerevisiae (strain ATCC 204508 / S288c) (Baker's yeast).
   8159..8183    -  misc_feature   MCS (fragment): pBluescript multiple cloning site
   8192..8210    -  promoter       T7 promoter: promoter for bacteriophage T7 RNA polymerase
   8213..8370    +  CDS            lacZα (fragment): LacZα fragment of β-galactosidase; lacZ fragment
   8374..8802    +  rep_origin     f1 ori (sequence partly withheld): f1 bacteriophage origin of replication; arrow indicates direction of (+) strand synthesis
   8830..8881    -  misc_feature   bom (fragment): basis of mobility region from pBR322
   8960..9763    -  CDS            URA3: orotidine-5'-phosphate decarboxylase, required for uracil biosynthesis; S. cerevisiae URA3; yeast auxotrophic marker, counterselectable with 5-fluoroorotic acid (5-FOA)
   9764..9979    -  promoter       URA3 promoter: S. cerevisiae URA3
   9987..10036   -  misc_feature   bom (fragment): basis of mobility region from pBR322
  10138..1       -  CDS            rop (fragment) (across the origin): Rop protein, which maintains plasmids at low copy number; rop
