[The description below was written by a language model from this plasmid's Addgene catalogue record and pLannotate feature annotations shown in this document.]
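Description:
pTD3685 is a yeast expression plasmid built on pRS316, a centromeric E. coli–yeast shuttle vector, and it carries the Saccharomyces cerevisiae retrotransposon Ty3 in a form described as inducible by alpha factor, the yeast mating pheromone. In yeast, the CEN6/ARS element keeps the plasmid at low, stable copy number, and URA3 under its own promoter provides selection by uracil prototrophy, with counterselection on 5-FOA possible. In E. coli, the plasmid replicates from a ColE1/pUC-type origin and is selected with ampicillin through the bla gene. An f1 origin and remnants of the pBluescript-derived lacZα region, with flanking T3 and T7 promoters, are also present. The depositor notes that the multiple cloning region was modified, consistent with only fragments of it being annotated.

The insert sits between the T3 and T7 promoters and contains the two Ty3 reading frames: the GAG-type frame (TY3A), which encodes the capsid and nucleocapsid proteins, and the overlapping POL-type frame (TY3B), which includes the integrase. The two frames overlap slightly, and a translational frameshift produces a single fusion polyprotein spanning both. No promoter is annotated upstream of the Ty3 coding region, and the record does not say which sequence confers pheromone responsiveness. Unannotated stretches flank the ORFs on both sides.

The catalogue lists a total size of 8859 bp, whereas the sequenced record is 10,172 nt; this discrepancy is not explained. The associated publication concerns Ty3 and RNA processing bodies in mating yeast, so the plasmid fits studies of pheromone-induced Ty3 expression and retrotransposition.
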