Addgene plasmid #113391: pTD3685
Purpose: alpha factor inducible Ty3
Depositing lab: Suzanne Sandmeyer. Depositing organization: University of California, Irvine. Publication: Ty3 Retrotransposon Hijacks Mating Yeast RNA Processing Bodies to Infect New Genomes. Bilanchone V, Clemens K, Kaake R, Dawson AR, Matheos D, Nagashima K, Sitlani P, Patterson K, Chang I, Huang L, Sandmeyer S. PLoS Genet. 2015 Sep 30;11(9):e1005528. doi: 10.1371/journal.pgen.1005528. eCollection 2015. PGENETICS-D-15-00916 PubMed 26421679.
Backbone
  Vector backbone: pRS316
  Total vector size (bp): 8859
  Modifications to backbone: multiple cloning region was modified
  Vector type: Yeast Expression
  Selectable markers: URA3
Growth in bacteria
  Bacterial resistance: Ampicillin, 100 μg/mL
  Growth temperature: 37°C
  Growth strain: DH5alpha
  Copy number: Low Copy
Gene/Insert
  Gene/Insert name: Ty3
  Species: S. cerevisiae (budding yeast)
Terms and licenses: Academic/Nonprofit Terms; Industry Terms: Not Available to Industry
Depositor comments: Note: The two Ty3 ORFs are separated by a frameshift, and a translational frameshift event results in expression of a single fusion protein from both ORFs.
How to cite: pTD3685 was a gift from Suzanne Sandmeyer (Addgene plasmid # 113391 ; http://n2t.net/addgene:113391 ; RRID:Addgene_113391)
